Addgene plasmid #81069: FLAG-KLF12/pcDNA3.1-Neo
Purpose: Expression of epitope-tagged human KLF12 in mammalian cells.
Depositing lab: Julian Downward. Depositing organization: Francis Crick Institute. Publication: Tumour-suppression function of KLF12 through regulation of anoikis. Godin-Heymann N, Brabetz S, Murillo MM, Saponaro M, Santos CR, Lobley A, East P, Chakravarty P, Matthews N, Kelly G, Jordan S, Castellano E, Downward J. Oncogene. 2016 Jun 23;35(25):3324-34. doi: 10.1038/onc.2015.394. Epub 2015 Oct 12. PubMed 26455320.
Backbone
  Vector backbone: pcDNA3
  Vector type: Mammalian Expression
  Selectable markers: Neomycin (select with G418)
Growth in bacteria
  Bacterial resistance: Ampicillin, 100 μg/mL
  Growth temperature: 37°C
  Growth strain: DH5alpha
  Copy number: Unknown
Gene/Insert
  Gene/Insert name: FLAG-KLF12
  Species: H. sapiens (human)
  Insert size (bp): 1300
  Entrez Gene: KLF12 (a.k.a. AP-2rep, AP2REP, HSPC122)
  Tag / fusion protein: FLAG (N terminal on insert)
  Cloning method: Restriction Enzyme; 5′ cloning site EcoRI (unknown if destroyed); 3′ cloning site EcoRI (unknown if destroyed)
  Sequencing primers: 5′ tgagtcatgttcaccgcatc; 3′ tgttgcatccctcaaaatca
Terms and licenses: Academic/Nonprofit Terms; Industry Terms: Not Available to Industry
How to cite: FLAG-KLF12/pcDNA3.1-Neo was a gift from Julian Downward (Addgene plasmid # 81069 ; http://n2t.net/addgene:81069 ; RRID:Addgene_81069)
