[The description below was written by a language model from this plasmid's Addgene catalogue record and pLannotate feature annotations shown in this document.]
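Description:
FLAG-KLF12/pcDNA3.1-Neo is a mammalian expression plasmid built on a pcDNA3-type backbone (the name says pcDNA3.1, while the catalogue lists the backbone as pcDNA3) for producing epitope-tagged human KLF12 in cultured mammalian cells. It is propagated in E. coli through a high-copy ColE1/pUC-type origin with ampicillin selection from the β-lactamase gene and its own promoter. An f1 origin is also present, which in principle allows single-stranded DNA production. The sequenced record is about 6.7 kb.

The payload is the human KLF12 open reading frame, encoding a Krüppel-like zinc-finger transcription factor also known as AP-2rep that represses the AP-2α gene. It is fused at its N terminus to a FLAG tag, which allows detection or immunoprecipitation with anti-FLAG antibodies. The roughly 1.3 kb insert was cloned into an EcoRI site at both ends. Transcription is driven by the human cytomegalovirus immediate-early enhancer and promoter and terminated by the bovine growth hormone polyadenylation signal. T7 and SP6 phage promoters flank the cloning region and can serve for in vitro transcription or as sequencing primer sites. A separate cassette places the neomycin phosphotransferase gene under the SV40 early promoter, which includes the SV40 origin, with an SV40 polyadenylation signal, so stable transfectants can be selected with G418. Short annotated fragments such as the HIV-1 LTR, ble, lacI and bom matches look like backbone remnants or sequence-similarity hits rather than functional parts.

The associated publication concerns a tumour-suppressive role of KLF12 through regulation of anoikis, consistent with using the plasmid for transient or stable KLF12 overexpression.
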