Features (pLannotate 1.2.2; 22 found; start..end, strand, type, name):
     28..80      -  misc_feature   bom (fragment): basis of mobility region from pBR322
    235..614     +  enhancer       CMV enhancer: human cytomegalovirus immediate early enhancer
    615..818     +  promoter       CMV promoter: human cytomegalovirus (CMV) immediate early promoter
    814..847     +  LTR            5' LTR (truncated) (fragment): truncated 5' long terminal repeat (LTR) from HIV-1
    863..881     +  promoter       T7 promoter: promoter for bacteriophage T7 RNA polymerase
    952..975     +  CDS            FLAG: FLAG® epitope tag, followed by an enterokinase cleavage site
    976..2178    +  CDS            KLF12: KLF12_HUMAN - Also known as AP2REP. Experimental evidence at protein level: Swiss-Prot protein existence level 1. Confers strong transcriptional repression to the AP-2-alpha gene. Binds to a regulatory element (A32) in the AP-2-alpha gene promoter. From Homo sapiens (Human).
   2242..2260    -  promoter       SP6 promoter: promoter for bacteriophage SP6 RNA polymerase
   2286..2510    +  polyA_signal   bGH poly(A) signal: bovine growth hormone polyadenylation signal
   2514..2535    +  promoter       SV40 promoter (fragment): SV40 enhancer and early promoter
   2556..2984    +  rep_origin     f1 ori (sequence partly withheld): f1 bacteriophage origin of replication; arrow indicates direction of (+) strand synthesis
   2998..3327    +  promoter       SV40 promoter: SV40 enhancer and early promoter
   3394..4185    +  CDS            neo: KKA2_KLEPN - Also known as kan, nptII. Experimental evidence at protein level: Swiss-Prot protein existence level 1. Resistance to kanamycin, neomycin, paromomycin, ribostamycin, butirosin and gentamicin B. From Klebsiella pneumoniae.
   4209..4367    +  CDS            ble (fragment): BLE_KLEPN - Experimental evidence at protein level: Swiss-Prot protein existence level 1. Binding protein with a strong affinity to the bleomycin family of antibiotics. Binds to CL990; an antimitotic-antibiotic compound. From Klebsiella pneumoniae.
   4362..4483    +  polyA_signal   SV40 poly(A) signal: SV40 polyadenylation signal
   4556..4572    -  protein_bind   lac operator: The lac repressor binds to the lac operator to inhibit transcription in E. coli. This inhibition can be relieved by adding lactose or isopropyl-β-D-thiogalactopyranoside (IPTG). lac repressor encoded by lacI
   4580..4610    -  promoter       lac promoter: promoter for the E. coli lac operon
   4625..4646    -  protein_bind   CAP binding site: CAP binding activates transcription in the presence of cAMP. E. coli catabolite activator protein
   4659..4751    -  CDS            lacI (fragment): lac repressor; lacI; The lac repressor binds to the lac operator to inhibit transcription in E. coli. This inhibition can be relieved by adding lactose or isopropyl-β-D-thiogalactopyranoside (IPTG).
   4934..5522    -  rep_origin     ori: high-copy-number ColE1/pMB1/pBR322/pUC origin of replication
   5693..6553    -  CDS            AmpR: β-lactamase; bla; confers resistance to ampicillin, carbenicillin, and related antibiotics
   6554..6658    -  promoter       AmpR promoter: bla
>Addgene plasmid #81069 | FLAG-KLF12/pcDNA3.1-Neo | addgene full sequence | sequence record 161652 | Addgene NGS result
GACGGATCGGGAGATCTCCCGATCCCCTATGGTGCACTCTCAGTACAATCTGCTCTGATGCCGCATAGTT
AAGCCAGTATCTGCTCCCTGCTTGTGTGTTGGAGGTCGCTGAGTAGTGCGCGAGCAAAATTTAAGCTACA
ACAAGGCAAGGCTTGACCGACAATTGCATGAAGAATCTGCTTAGGGTTAGGCGTTTTGCGCTGCTTCGCG
ATGTACGGGCCAGATATACGCGTTGACATTGATTATTGACTAGTTATTAATAGTAATCAATTACGGGGTC
ATTAGTTCATAGCCCATATATGGAGTTCCGCGTTACATAACTTACGGTAAATGGCCCGCCTGGCTGACCG
CCCAACGACCCCCGCCCATTGACGTCAATAATGACGTATGTTCCCATAGTAACGCCAATAGGGACTTTCC
ATTGACGTCAATGGGTGGAGTATTTACGGTAAACTGCCCACTTGGCAGTACATCAAGTGTATCATATGCC
AAGTACGCCCCCTATTGACGTCAATGACGGTAAATGGCCCGCCTGGCATTATGCCCAGTACATGACCTTA
TGGGACTTTCCTACTTGGCAGTACATCTACGTATTAGTCATCGCTATTACCATGGTGATGCGGTTTTGGC
AGTACATCAATGGGCGTGGATAGCGGTTTGACTCACGGGGATTTCCAAGTCTCCACCCCATTGACGTCAA
TGGGAGTTTGTTTTGGCACCAAAATCAACGGGACTTTCCAAAATGTCGTAACAACTCCGCCCCATTGACG
CAAATGGGCGGTAGGCGTGTACGGTGGGAGGTCTATATAAGCAGAGCTCTCTGGCTAACTAGAGAACCCA
CTGCTTACTGGCTTATCGAAATTAATACGACTCACTATAGGGAGACCCAAGCTTGGTACCGAGCTCGGAT
CCACTAGTAACGGCCGCCAGTGTGCTGGAATTCCCACCATGGATTACAAGGATGACGATGACAAGAATAT
CCATATGAAGAGAAAAACAATAAAGAATATCAACACCTTTGAGAACAGAATGTTAATGCTTGATGGGATG
CCGGCAGTCAGAGTCAAAACAGAGCTTTTGGAATCTGAACAAGGGTCTCCAAACGTCCACAACTATCCCG
ATATGGAAGCCGTTCCCCTGTTGCTAAATAATGTGAAAGGGGAGCCCCCGGAGGACTCGTTATCTGTAGA
TCACTTCCAAACACAAACTGAGCCAGTGGACTTGTCAATAAACAAAGCCAGGACGTCCCCTACTGCCGTT
TCATCCTCCCCAGTTTCCATGACAGCATCTGCCTCCTCACCTTCTTCAACTTCAACCTCTTCATCGTCTT
CTAGTCGTCTAGCCTCATCCCCAACTGTTATCACATCAGTATCTTCAGCGTCATCTTCGTCAACAGTATT
AACTCCAGGGCCCCTTGTGGCCTCTGCATCTGGTGTTGGAGGCCAGCAGTTTTTGCACATTATCCATCCC
GTACCGCCTTCAAGTCCCATGAATTTACAGTCTAACAAACTGAGTCATGTTCACCGCATCCCCGTGGTGG
TACAGTCGGTGCCTGTTGTCTACACAGCTGTAAGGTCACCTGGAAATGTGAACAACACTATTGTCGTGCC
GCTTTTGGAGGATGGGAGAGGCCATGGCAAAGCACAAATGGACCCCCGAGGCCTATCTCCCAGACAAAGT
AAAAGTGACAGTGATGATGATGACCTGCCAAATGTGACCTTAGATAGCGTTAATGAAACTGGATCTACGG
CCCTTTCCATAGCCAGAGCAGTACAAGAGGTACATCCGTCCCCAGTATCAAGGGTCCGGGGAAATCGAAT
GAATAATCAAAAGTTTCCTTGTTCAATTTCACCATTTAGTATTGAGAGCACAAGACGCCAGAGACGGTCT
GAATCCCCAGACTCCAGAAAACGGCGTATCCACAGATGTGATTTTGAGGGATGCAACAAAGTGTACACAA
AAAGTTCTCACCTGAAGGCTCACCGGAGGACACATACAGGAGAGAAACCTTACAAGTGTACCTGGGAAGG
CTGCACCTGGAAGTTCGCTCGTTCAGATGAACTGACGAGGCATTACCGCAAACATACGGGAGTGAAGCCA
TTCAAGTGCGCGGACTGTGATCGCAGCTTTTCCCGGTCAGATCATTTGGCCCTGCACCGCCGGAGGCATA
TGTTGGTGTGAGAATTCTGCAGATATCCATCACACTGGCGGCCGCTCGAGCATGCATCTAGAGGGCCCTA
TTCTATAGTGTCACCTAAATGCTAGAGCTCGCTGATCAGCCTCGACTGTGCCTTCTAGTTGCCAGCCATC
TGTTGTTTGCCCCTCCCCCGTGCCTTCCTTGACCCTGGAAGGTGCCACTCCCACTGTCCTTTCCTAATAA
AATGAGGAAATTGCATCGCATTGTCTGAGTAGGTGTCATTCTATTCTGGGGGGTGGGGTGGGGCAGGACA
GCAAGGGGGAGGATTGGGAAGACAATAGCAGGCATGCTGGGGATGCGGTGGGCTCTATGGCTTCTGAGGC
GGAAAGAACCAGCTGGGGCTCTAGGGGGTATCCCC
[124 nt withheld, positions 2556-2679]
C
[91 nt withheld, positions 2681-2771]
A
[49 nt withheld, positions 2773-2821]
CCTTTGACGTTGGAGTCCACGTTCTTT
[37 nt withheld, positions 2849-2885]
ACCCTATCTCGGTCTATTCTTTTGATTTATAAGGGATTTTGCCGATTTCGGCCTATTGGTTAAAAAATGA
GCTGATTTAACAAAAATTTAACGCGAATTAATTCTGTGGAATGTGTGTCAGTTAGGGTGTGGAAAGTCCC
CAGGCTCCCCAGCAGGCAGAAGTATGCAAAGCATGCATCTCAATTAGTCAGCAACCAGGTGTGGAAAGTC
CCCAGGCTCCCCAGCAGGCAGAAGTATGCAAAGCATGCATCTCAATTAGTCAGCAACCATAGTCCCGCCC
CTAACTCCGCCCATCCCGCCCCTAACTCCGCCCAGTTCCGCCCATTCTCCGCCCCATGGCTGACTAATTT
TTTTTATTTATGCAGAGGCCGAGGCCGCCTCTGCCTCTGAGCTATTCCAGAAGTAGTGAGGAGGCTTTTT
TGGAGGCCTAGGCTTTTGCAAAAAGCTCCCGGGAGCTTGTATATCCATTTTCGGATCTGATCAAGAGACA
GGATGAGGATCGTTTCGCATGATTGAACAAGATGGATTGCACGCAGGTTCTCCGGCCGCTTGGGTGGAGA
GGCTATTCGGCTATGACTGGGCACAACAGACAATCGGCTGCTCTGATGCCGCCGTGTTCCGGCTGTCAGC
GCAGGGGCGCCCGGTTCTTTTTGTCAAGACCGACCTGTCCGGTGCCCTGAATGAACTGCAGGACGAGGCA
GCGCGGCTATCGTGGCTGGCCACGACGGGCGTTCCTTGCGCAGCTGTGCTCGACGTTGTCACTGAAGCGG
GAAGGGACTGGCTGCTATTGGGCGAAGTGCCGGGGCAGGATCTCCTGTCATCTCACCTTGCTCCTGCCGA
GAAAGTATCCATCATGGCTGATGCAATGCGGCGGCTGCATACGCTTGATCCGGCTACCTGCCCATTCGAC
CACCAAGCGAAACATCGCATCGAGCGAGCACGTACTCGGATGGAAGCCGGTCTTGTCGATCAGGATGATC
TGGACGAAGAGCATCAGGGGCTCGCGCCAGCCGAACTGTTCGCCAGGCTCAAGGCGCGCATGCCCGACGG
CGAGGATCTCGTCGTGACCCATGGCGATGCCTGCTTGCCGAATATCATGGTGGAAAATGGCCGCTTTTCT
GGATTCATCGACTGTGGCCGGCTGGGTGTGGCGGACCGCTATCAGGACATAGCGTTGGCTACCCGTGATA
TTGCTGAAGAGCTTGGCGGCGAATGGGCTGACCGCTTCCTCGTGCTTTACGGTATCGCCGCTCCCGATTC
GCAGCGCATCGCCTTCTATCGCCTTCTTGACGAGTTCTTCTGAGCGGGACTCTGGGGTTCGAAATGACCG
ACCAAGCGACGCCCAACCTGCCATCACGAGATTTCGATTCCACCGCCGCCTTCTATGAAAGGTTGGGCTT
CGGAATCGTTTTCCGGGACGCCGGCTGGATGATCCTCCAGCGCGGGGATCTCATGCTGGAGTTCTTCGCC
CACCCCAACTTGTTTATTGCAGCTTATAATGGTTACAAATAAAGCAATAGCATCACAAATTTCACAAATA
AAGCATTTTTTTCACTGCATTCTAGTTGTGGTTTGTCCAAACTCATCAATGTATCTTATCATGTCTGTAT
ACCGTCGACCTCTAGCTAGAGCTTGGCGTAATCATGGTCATAGCTGTTTCCTGTGTGAAATTGTTATCCG
CTCACAATTCCACACAACATACGAGCCGGAAGCATAAAGTGTAAAGCCTGGGGTGCCTAATGAGTGAGCT
AACTCACATTAATTGCGTTGCGCTCACTGCCCGCTTTCCAGTCGGGAAACCTGTCGTGCCAGCTGCATTA
ATGAATCGGCCAACGCGCGGGGAGAGGCGGTTTGCGTATTGGGCGCTCTTCCGCTTCCTCGCTCACTGAC
TCGCTGCGCTCGGTCGTTCGGCTGCGGCGAGCGGTATCAGCTCACTCAAAGGCGGTAATACGGTTATCCA
CAGAATCAGGGGATAACGCAGGAAAGAACATGTGAGCAAAAGGCCAGCAAAAGGCCAGGAACCGTAAAAA
GGCCGCGTTGCTGGCGTTTTTCCATAGGCTCCGCCCCCCTGACGAGCATCACAAAAATCGACGCTCAAGT
CAGAGGTGGCGAAACCCGACAGGACTATAAAGATACCAGGCGTTTCCCCCTGGAAGCTCCCTCGTGCGCT
CTCCTGTTCCGACCCTGCCGCTTACCGGATACCTGTCCGCCTTTCTCCCTTCGGGAAGCGTGGCGCTTTC
TCATAGCTCACGCTGTAGGTATCTCAGTTCGGTGTAGGTCGTTCGCTCCAAGCTGGGCTGTGTGCACGAA
CCCCCCGTTCAGCCCGACCGCTGCGCCTTATCCGGTAACTATCGTCTTGAGTCCAACCCGGTAAGACACG
ACTTATCGCCACTGGCAGCAGCCACTGGTAACAGGATTAGCAGAGCGAGGTATGTAGGCGGTGCTACAGA
GTTCTTGAAGTGGTGGCCTAACTACGGCTACACTAGAAGAACAGTATTTGGTATCTGCGCTCTGCTGAAG
CCAGTTACCTTCGGAAAAAGAGTTGGTAGCTCTTGATCCGGCAAACAAACCACCGCTGGTAGCGGTGGTT
TTTTTGTTTGCAAGCAGCAGATTACGCGCAGAAAAAAAGGATCTCAAGAAGATCCTTTGATCTTTTCTAC
GGGGTCTGACGCTCAGTGGAACGAAAACTCACGTTAAGGGATTTTGGTCATGAGATTATCAAAAAGGATC
TTCACCTAGATCCTTTTAAATTAAAAATGAAGTTTTAAATCAATCTAAAGTATATATGAGTAAACTTGGT
CTGACAGTTACCAATGCTTAATCAGTGAGGCACCTATCTCAGCGATCTGTCTATTTCGTTCATCCATAGT
TGCCTGACTCCCCGTCGTGTAGATAACTACGATACGGGAGGGCTTACCATCTGGCCCCAGTGCTGCAATG
ATACCGCGAGACCCACGCTCACCGGCTCCAGATTTATCAGCAATAAACCAGCCAGCCGGAAGGGCCGAGC
GCAGAAGTGGTCCTGCAACTTTATCCGCCTCCATCCAGTCTATTAATTGTTGCCGGGAAGCTAGAGTAAG
TAGTTCGCCAGTTAATAGTTTGCGCAACGTTGTTGCCATTGCTACAGGCATCGTGGTGTCACGCTCGTCG
TTTGGTATGGCTTCATTCAGCTCCGGTTCCCAACGATCAAGGCGAGTTACATGATCCCCCATGTTGTGCA
AAAAAGCGGTTAGCTCCTTCGGTCCTCCGATCGTTGTCAGAAGTAAGTTGGCCGCAGTGTTATCACTCAT
GGTTATGGCAGCACTGCATAATTCTCTTACTGTCATGCCATCCGTAAGATGCTTTTCTGTGACTGGTGAG
TACTCAACCAAGTCATTCTGAGAATAGTGTATGCGGCGACCGAGTTGCTCTTGCCCGGCGTCAATACGGG
ATAATACCGCGCCACATAGCAGAACTTTAAAAGTGCTCATCATTGGAAAACGTTCTTCGGGGCGAAAACT
CTCAAGGATCTTACCGCTGTTGAGATCCAGTTCGATGTAACCCACTCGTGCACCCAACTGATCTTCAGCA
TCTTTTACTTTCACCAGCGTTTCTGGGTGAGCAAAAACAGGAAGGCAAAATGCCGCAAAAAAGGGAATAA
GGGCGACACGGAAATGTTGAATACTCATACTCTTCCTTTTTCAATATTATTGAAGCATTTATCAGGGTTA
TTGTCTCATGAGCGGATACATATTTGAATGTATTTAGAAAAATAAACAAATAGGGGTTCCGCGCACATTT
CCCCGAAAAGTGCCACCTGACGTC
