>Addgene plasmid #81069 | FLAG-KLF12/pcDNA3.1-Neo | addgene partial sequence | sequence record 159195 | CMV-F 5'-CGCAAATGGGCGGTAGGCGTG-3'
ACTAGAGAACCCACTGCTTACTGGCTTATCGAAATTAATACGACTCACTATAGGGAGACCCAAGCTTGGT
ACCGAGCTCGGATCCACTAGTAACGGCCGCCAGTGTGCTGGAATTCCCACCATGGATTACAAGGATGACG
ATGACAAGAATATCCATATGAAGAGAAAAACAATAAAGAATATCAACACCTTTGAGAACAGAATGTTAAT
GCTTGATGGGATGCCGGCAGTCAGAGTCAAAACAGAGCTTTTGGAATCTGAACAAGGGTCTCCAAACGTC
CACAACTATCCCGATATGGAAGCCGTTCCCCTGTTGCTAAATAATGTGAAAGGGGAGCCCCCGGAGGACT
CGTTATCTGTAGATCACTTCCAAACACAAACTGAGCCAGTGGACTTGTCAATAAACAAAGCCAGGACGTC
CCCTACTGCCGTTTCATCCTCCCCAGTTTCCATGACAGCATCTGCCTCCTCACCTTCTTCAACTTCAACC
TCTTCATCGTCTTCTAGTCGTCTAGCCTCATCCCCAACTGTTATCACATCAGTATCTTCAGCGTCATCTT
CGTCAACAGTATTAACTCCAGGGCCCCTTGTGGCCTCTGCATCTGGTGTTGGAGGCCAGCAGTTTTTGCA
CATTATCCATCCCGTACCGCCTTCAAGTCCCATGAATTTACAGTCTAACAAACTGAGTCATGTTCACCGC
ATCCCCGTGGTGGTACAGTCGGTGCCTGTTGTCTACACAGCTGTAAGGTCACCTGGAAATGTGAACAACA
CTATTGTCGTGCCGCTTTTGGAGGATGGGAGAGGCCATGGCAAAGCACAAATGGACCCCCGAGGCCTATC
TCCCAGACAAAGTAAAAGTGACAGTGATGATGATGACCT
