>Addgene plasmid #81069 | FLAG-KLF12/pcDNA3.1-Neo | addgene partial sequence | sequence record 159196 | BGH-rev 5'-TAGAAGGCACAGTCGAGG-3'
CTATAGAATAGGGCCCTCTAGATGCATGCTCGAGCGGCCGCCAGTGTGATGGATATCTGCAGAATTCTCA
CACCAACATATGCCTCCGGCGGTGCAGGGCCAAATGATCTGACCGGGAAAAGCTGCGATCACAGTCCGCG
CACTTGAATGGCTTCACTCCCGTATGTTTGCGGTAATGCCTCGTCAGTTCATCTGAACGAGCGAACTTCC
AGGTGCAGCCTTCCCAGGTACACTTGTAAGGTTTCTCTCCTGTATGTGTCCTCCGGTGAGCCTTCAGGTG
AGAACTTTTTGTGTACACTTTGTTGCATCCCTCAAAATCACATCTGTGGATACGCCGTTTTCTGGAGTCT
GGGGATTCAGACCGTCTCTGGCGTCTTGTGCTCTCAATACTAAATGGTGAAATTGAACAAGGAAACTTTT
GATTATTCATTCGATTTCCCCGGACCCTTGATACTGGGGACGGATGTACCTCTTGTACTGCTCTGGCTAT
GGAAAGGGCCGTAGATCCAGTTTCATTAACGCTATCTAAGGTCACATTTGGCAGGTCATCATCATCACTG
TCACTTTTACTTTGTCTGGGAGATAGGCCTCGGGGGTCCATTTGTGCTTTGCCATGGCCTCTCCCATCCT
CCAAAAGCGGCACGACAATAGTGTTGTTCACATTTCCAGGTGACCTTACAGCTGTGTAGACAACAGGCAC
CGACTGTACCACCACGGGGATGCGGTGAACATGACTCAGTTTGTTAGACTGTAAATTCATGGGACTTGAA
GGCGGTACGGGATGGATAATGTGCAAAAACTGCTGGCCTCCAACACCAGATGCAGAGGCCACAAGGGGCC
CTGGAGTTAATACTGTTGACGAAGATGACGCTGAAGATACTGATGTGATAACAGTTGGGGATGAGGCTAG
ACGACTAGAAGACGATGAA
